Addgene plasmid #163584: Dcp2C Δ5H-H1
Purpose: express Dcp2 FL-H1 at endogenous level in S.cerevisiae
Depositing lab: Michael Rosen. Depositing organization: University of Texas Southwestern Medical Center. Publication: A quantitative inventory of yeast P body proteins reveals principles of composition and specificity. Xing W, Muhlrad D, Parker R, Rosen MK. Elife. 2020 Jun 19;9. pii: 56525. doi: 10.7554/eLife.56525. PubMed 32553117.
Backbone
  Vector backbone: pRP1903
  Backbone size w/o insert (bp): 5827
  Vector type: Yeast Expression
  Selectable markers: URA3
Growth in bacteria
  Bacterial resistance: Ampicillin, 100 μg/mL
  Growth temperature: 37°C
  Growth strain: DH5alpha
  Copy number: Low Copy
Gene/Insert
  Gene/Insert name: Dcp2
  Species: S. cerevisiae (budding yeast)
  Insert size (bp): 2529
  Mutation: Truncation of aa1-326; the first HLM (EDQLKSYAEEQLKLLLGITKEE) is added to the C-terminal end
  Entrez Gene: DCP2 (a.k.a. YNL118C, PSU1)
  Promoter: DCP2 promoter
  Tag / fusion protein: GFP (C terminal on insert)
  Cloning method: Gibson Cloning
  Sequencing primers: 5′ See comments; 3′ Dcp2-seq3: CCACATTGATAAGGGTCTC
Resource information
  A portion of this plasmid was derived from a plasmid made by: Roy Parker's lab at University of Colorado, Boulder
Terms and licenses: Academic/Nonprofit Terms; Industry Terms: Not Available to Industry
Depositor comments: Added HLM1 to the C-terminal end of Dcp2C Δ5H. 5' sequencing primers: Dcp2-seq1b:CGAATTTTACGTCTGAGGAAAG. Dcp2-seq2b: gacatagattgttgcattag. Dcp2-seq3b: cttcagcatttgaaagagca Dcp2-seq4b:gcaaaacaataatgatgaaa Dcp2-seq5b: gagaacaatttccaagacgg. Dcp2-seq7:tgaaacgcaacgacgctaca Dcp2-seq8b: GATACCCAGATCATATGAAACG
How to cite: Dcp2C Δ5H-H1 was a gift from Michael Rosen (Addgene plasmid # 163584 ; http://n2t.net/addgene:163584 ; RRID:Addgene_163584)
