[The description below was written by a language model from this plasmid's Addgene catalogue record and pLannotate feature annotations shown in this document.]
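Description:
Dcp2C Δ5H-H1 is a yeast centromeric expression plasmid built on the pRP1903 backbone, designed to produce a GFP-tagged variant of the S. cerevisiae decapping enzyme subunit Dcp2 at near-endogenous levels. It is a shuttle vector. In E. coli it replicates from a ColE1/pUC-type origin and is selected with ampicillin via the β-lactamase gene. In yeast it is maintained at low, stable copy number by a CEN/ARS element and selected through the URA3 auxotrophic marker, which is also counterselectable with 5-FOA. The remaining annotated features (f1 origin, lac promoter/operator, lacZα fragment, T3 and T7 promoters, MCS remnant) are typical of a pBluescript/pRS-type scaffold. The short RSF ori, lacI, bom and rop hits are only fragmentary matches.

The expression cassette is driven by the native DCP2 promoter, which presumably occupies the unannotated region upstream of the DCP2 coding fragment in the feature table. The encoded protein lacks residues 1–326, so it comprises only the C-terminal part of Dcp2. According to the depositor comments, it derives from the Dcp2C Δ5H construct, with the first helical leucine-rich motif (HLM1) appended to its C-terminal end. The record does not itself define the Δ5H changes. The stated purpose refers to "Dcp2 FL-H1", which does not match the truncation described elsewhere in the record. GFP is fused in frame at the C terminus, and transcription ends at the ADH1 terminator. The construct comes from a quantitative study of yeast P body composition. The GFP fusion lets the variant be followed by fluorescence microscopy, for example to test how a single HLM contributes to Dcp2 recruitment into P bodies.
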