Features (pLannotate 1.2.2; 22 found; start..end, strand, type, name):
     48..181     +  rep_origin     RSF ori (fragment): Plasmids containing the RSF 1030 origin of replication can be propagated in E. coli cells that contain additional plasmids with compatible origins.
    183..275     +  CDS            lacI (fragment): lac repressor; lacI; The lac repressor binds to the lac operator to inhibit transcription in E. coli. This inhibition can be relieved by adding lactose or isopropyl-β-D-thiogalactopyranoside (IPTG).
    288..309     +  protein_bind   CAP binding site: CAP binding activates transcription in the presence of cAMP. E. coli catabolite activator protein
    324..354     +  promoter       lac promoter: promoter for the E. coli lac operon
    362..378     +  protein_bind   lac operator: The lac repressor binds to the lac operator to inhibit transcription in E. coli. This inhibition can be relieved by adding lactose or isopropyl-β-D-thiogalactopyranoside (IPTG). lac repressor encoded by lacI
    423..441     +  promoter       T3 promoter: promoter for bacteriophage T3 RNA polymerase
    978..2909    +  CDS            DCP2 (fragment): DCP2_YEAST - Also known as PSU1. Experimental evidence at protein level: Swiss-Prot protein existence level 1. Catalytic component of the decapping complex necessary for the degradation of mRNAs, both in normal mRNA turnover and in nonsense- mediated mRNA decay (PubMed:10508173, PubMed:11139489, PubMed:11741542). Removes the 7-methyl guanine cap structure from mRNA molecules, yielding a 5'-phosphorylated mRNA fragment and 7m-GDP (PubMed:12554866). Decapping is the major pathway of mRNA degradation in yeast and occurs through deadenylation, decapping and subsequent 5' to 3' exonucleolytic decay
   2997..3710    +  CDS            GFP: Aequoria victoria green fluorescent protein
   3731..3918    +  terminator     ADH1 terminator: S. cerevisiae ADH1; transcription terminator for the S. cerevisiae alcohol dehydrogenase 1 (ADH1) gene
   3949..4019    +  misc_feature   MCS (fragment): pBluescript multiple cloning site
   4028..4046    -  promoter       T7 promoter: promoter for bacteriophage T7 RNA polymerase
   4054..4209    +  CDS            lacZα (fragment): LacZα fragment of β-galactosidase; lacZ fragment
   4213..4641    +  rep_origin     f1 ori (sequence partly withheld): f1 bacteriophage origin of replication; arrow indicates direction of (+) strand synthesis
   4669..4720    -  misc_feature   bom (fragment): basis of mobility region from pBR322
   4799..5602    -  CDS            URA3: orotidine-5'-phosphate decarboxylase, required for uracil biosynthesis; S. cerevisiae URA3; yeast auxotrophic marker, counterselectable with 5-fluoroorotic acid (5-FOA)
   5603..5818    -  promoter       URA3 promoter: S. cerevisiae URA3
   5826..5875    -  misc_feature   bom (fragment): basis of mobility region from pBR322
   5977..6012    -  CDS            rop (fragment): Rop protein, which maintains plasmids at low copy number; rop
   6080..6583    -  misc_feature   CEN/ARS: S. cerevisiae CEN6 centromere fused to an autonomously replicating sequence
   6620..6724    +  promoter       AmpR promoter: bla
   6725..7585    +  CDS            AmpR: β-lactamase; bla; confers resistance to ampicillin, carbenicillin, and related antibiotics
   7756..8344    +  rep_origin     ori: high-copy-number ColE1/pMB1/pBR322/pUC origin of replication
>Addgene plasmid #163584 | Dcp2C Δ5H-H1 | addgene full sequence | sequence record 323986 | Addgene NGS Result
AACGCCAGCAACGCGGCCTTTTTACGGTTCCTGGCCTTTTGCTGGCCTTTTGCTCACATGTTCTTTCCTG
CGTTATCCCCTGATTCTGTGGATAACCGTATTACCGCCTTTGAGTGAGCTGATACCGCTCGCCGCAGCCG
AACGACCGAGCGCAGCGAGTCAGTGAGCGAGGAAGCGGAAGAGCGCCCAATACGCAAACCGCCTCTCCCC
GCGCGTTGGCCGATTCATTAATGCAGCTGGCACGACAGGTTTCCCGACTGGAAAGCGGGCAGTGAGCGCA
ACGCAATTAATGTGAGTTAGCTCACTCATTAGGCACCCCAGGCTTTACACTTTATGCTTCCGGCTCGTAT
GTTGTGTGGAATTGTGAGCGGATAACAATTTCACACAGGAAACAGCTATGACCATGATTACGCCAAGCGC
GCAATTAACCCTCACTAAAGGGAACAAAAGCTGGAGCTCTCGTCGTAAGGCTGACACTGCAGAAGAAAAG
TCATAATTTGAATACTAGCCGGTATGAAACTGTGATTGATTAACCTGGGGTTACCTAAAGAGAACATAAG
TAATACTCATGACAGAATCAAAACACAATACAAAATTTATCCGAACCTCGGCCCGACTGCCGGCTCGCCG
GGAAAGGGGACAACCGCTTCTATCCGTCGACTAACTTCATCGGCCCAATGGAAGCTATGATATGGGGATT
TCCATTGAGCCGATAGCAATGTAGGGTAATACTGTTGCGTATATAGTGATAGTTATTGAATTTTATTACC
CTGCGGGAATATTGAGACATCACTAAGCACGAATTTTACGTCTGAGGAAAGTTGAATGATGGCAAAATAA
CCAGGAAAAACAAATATTGAATCCTTGTGAAGGATTCCACAGTTGTTTAATCCTCCTTAAGCTCACTTAG
TATCAATTGTCTAAATAATATTGCTTTGAATCTGAAAAAAATAAAAGTACCTTCGCATTAGACAATGCCT
TCAATATTTCCATCTCTTTCTGAACCGTTTGCTAACAATAAGAATGTTATACCACCTACTATGCCAATGG
CTAACGTATTCATGTCAAATCCTCAATTGTTTGCGACAATGAATGGCCAGCCTTTTGCACCTTTCCCATT
TATGTTACCATTAACTAACAATAGTAATAGCGCTAACCCTATTCCAACTCCGGTCCCCCCTAATTTTAAT
GCTCCTCCGAATCCGATGGCTTTTGGTGTTCCAAACATGCATAACCTTTCTGGACCAGCAGTATCTCAAC
CGTTTTCCTTGCCTCCTGCTCCTTTACCGAGGGACTCTGGTTACAGCAGCTCCTCCGCTGCAGCGGCGGC
AGCTGCAGCAGCTGCGGCAAAGCCTGACAGCAACGTGCAATCAAGCAAAAAGCCAAAGCTTAAAATCTTA
CAGAGAGGAACGGACTTGAATTCAATCAAGCAAAACAATAATGATGAAACTGCTCATTCAAACGCTGCAG
CTGCGGCAGCTGCGGCGGCAGCAGCAACATCATCGCAGAAGATACACGCTTCCAAACCAGATACTTCCTT
TTTACCAAATGACTCCGTATCTGGTATACAAGATGCAGAATATGAAGATTTCGAGAGTAGTTCAGATGAA
GAGGTGGAGACAGCTAGAGATGAAAGAAATTCATTGAATGTAGATATTGGGGTGAACGTTATGCCAAGCG
AAAAAGACAGCCGAAGAAGTCAAAAGGAAAAACCAAGGAACGACGCAAGCAAAACAAACTTGAACGCTTC
TGCAGAATCTAATAGTGTAGAATGGGGGCCTGGTAAATCTTCACCCTCGACTCAGAGTAAACAGAATTCA
TCAGTAGGAATGCAGAATAAATATCGTCAAGAAATTCACATTGGTGATAGTGATGCATATGAAGTCTTCG
AAAGCAGTTCTGACGAAGAAGATGGAAAAAAATTGGAAGAACTGGAACAAACTCAAGACAACTCCAAATT
AATTAGCCAAGATATTTTAAAAGAGAACAATTTCCAAGACGGTGAAGTGCCTCATAGAGATATGCCCACT
GAAAGTAATAAATCTATAAACGAAACTGTCGGGTTATCATCAACAACAAATACTGTAAAAAAGGTACCCG
CAGCTGCAGCAGCAGCAGCAGCTGAAACCTTTGCCAGTCTGGCGAATGATAAAAAAGCTTTTGATTCAAG
CTCCAATGTGTCTTCATCAAAAGATTTATTACAGATGCTAAGAAACCCAATTTCCTCTACTGTATCTTCA
AATCAGCAATCACCAAAATCTCAACATCTAAGTGGGGATGAAGAAATCATGATGATGTTGAAGAGGAATT
CTGTGTCAAAACCTCAAAATAGCGAAGAAAATGCATCAACTTCAAGTATAAACGATGCGAATGCAAGCGA
ACTTTTGGGAATGTTAAAACAAAAGGAAAAAGACATTACAGCACCAAAACAGCCCTATAATGTTGACTCA
TACTCGCAGAAAAATTCAGCTAAAGGAGCGGCGGCTGCTGCGAAAAAGAACGACTCTACCGGGTACCCTC
GCACTGAGGGTGGACCGTCAAGTGAAATGTCAACGTCAATGAAACGCAACGACGCTACAAATAATCAAGA
ATTAGATAAGAATTCAACAGAGTTATTAAACTACTTAAAGCCCAAGCCTCTTAATGATGGGTATGAGAAT
ATTTCAAATAAGGACAGTTCTCATGAATTACTGAATATATTGCATGGTAATAAAAACAGCAGCGCCTTCA
ATAATAATGTATATGCAACTGACGGATATTCCTTGGCATCTGATAACAACGAAAATTCCTCAAATAAAGC
AGCAGCTGCGGCGCAAAACAGGTCTAGTGCAATAAATGAGCCCAACTTCGACGTCCGTTCGAATGGAACT
TCAGGGTCTAATGAATTATTAAGCATTTTGCATAGGAAGGAAGATCAATTGAAATCCTATGCGGAAGAAC
AATTGAAATTGTTGTTGGGTATCACTAAGGAGGAGCGGATCCCCGGGTTAATTAACAGTAAAGGAGAAGA
ACTTTTCACTGGAGTTGTCCCAATTCTTGTTGAATTAGATGGTGATGTTAATGGGCACAAATTTTCTGTC
AGTGGAGAGGGTGAAGGTGATGCAACATACGGAAAACTTACCCTTAAATTTATTTGCACTACTGGAAAAC
TACCTGTTCCATGGCCAACACTTGTCACTACTTTCACTTATGGTGTTCAATGCTTTTCAAGATACCCAGA
TCATATGAAACGGCATGACTTTTTCAAGAGTGCCATGCCCGAAGGTTATGTACAGGAAAGAACTATATTT
TTCAAAGATGACGGGAACTACAAGACACGTGCTGAAGTCAAGTTTGAAGGTGATACCCTTGTTAATAGAA
TCGAGTTAAAAGGTATTGATTTTAAAGAAGATGGAAACATTCTTGGACACAAATTGGAATACAACTATAA
CTCACACAATGTATACATCATGGCAGACAAACAAAAGAATGGAATCAAAGTTAACTTCAAAATTAGACAC
AACATTGAAGATGGAAGCGTTCAACTAGCAGACCATTATCAACAAAATACTCCAATTGGCGATGGTCCTG
TCCTTTTACCAGACAACCATTACCTGTCCACACAATCTGCCCTTTCGAAAGATCCCAACGAAAAGAGAGA
CCACATGGTCCTTCTTGAGTTTGTAACAGCTGCTGGGATTACACATGGCATGGATGAACTATACAAATAG
GGCGCGCCACTTCTAAATAAGCGAATTTCTTATGATTTATGATTTTTATTATTAAATAAGTTATAAAAAA
AATAAGTGTATACAAATTTTAAAGTGACTCTTAGGTTTTAAAACGAAAATTCTTATTCTTGAGTAACTCT
TTCCTGTAGGTCAGGTTGCTTTCTCAGGTATAGTATGAGGTCGCTCTTATTGACCACACCTCTACCGGCA
GATCCGCTAGGGATAACAGGGTAATATAGATCCCCCGGGCTGCAGGAATTCGATATCAAGCTTATCGATA
CCGTCGACCTCGAGGGGGGGCCCGGTACCCAATTCGCCCTATAGTGAGTCGTATTACGCGCGCTCACTGG
CCGTCGTTTTACAACGTCGTGACTGGGAAAACCCTGGCGTTACCCAACTTAATCGCCTTGCAGCACATCC
CCCTTTCGCCAGCTGGCGTAATAGCGAAGAGGCCCGCACCGATCGCCCTTCCCAACAGTTGCGCAGCCTG
AATGGCGAATGG
[124 nt withheld, positions 4213-4336]
C
[91 nt withheld, positions 4338-4428]
A
[49 nt withheld, positions 4430-4478]
CCTTTGACGTTGGAGTCCACGTTCTTT
[37 nt withheld, positions 4506-4542]
ACCCTATCTCGGTCTATTCTTTTGATTTATAAGGGATTTTGCCGATTTCGGCCTATTGGTTAAAAAATGA
GCTGATTTAACAAAAATTTAACGCGAATTTTAACAAAATATTAACGCTTACAATTTCCTGATGCGGTATT
TTCTCCTTACGCATCTGTGCGGTATTTCACACCGCATAGGGTAATAACTGATATAATTAAATTGAAGCTC
TAATTTGTGAGTTTAGTATACATGCATTTACTTATAATACAGTTTTTTAGTTTTGCTGGCCGCATCTTCT
CAAATATGCTTCCCAGCCTGCTTTTCTGTAACGTTCACCCTCTACCTTAGCATCCCTTCCCTTTGCAAAT
AGTCCTCTTCCAACAATAATAATGTCAGATCCTGTAGAGACCACATCATCCACGGTTCTATACTGTTGAC
CCAATGCGTCTCCCTTGTCATCTAAACCCACACCGGGTGTCATAATCAACCAATCGTAACCTTCATCTCT
TCCACCCATGTCTCTTTGAGCAATAAAGCCGATAACAAAATCTTTGTCGCTCTTCGCAATGTCAACAGTA
CCCTTAGTATATTCTCCAGTAGATAGGGAGCCCTTGCATGACAATTCTGCTAACATCAAAAGGCCTCTAG
GTTCCTTTGTTACTTCTTCTGCCGCCTGCTTCAAACCGCTAACAATACCTGGGCCCACCACACCGTGTGC
ATTCGTAATGTCTGCCCATTCTGCTATTCTGTATACACCCGCAGAGTACTGCAATTTGACTGTATTACCA
ATGTCAGCAAATTTTCTGTCTTCGAAGAGTAAAAAATTGTACTTGGCGGATAATGCCTTTAGCGGCTTAA
CTGTGCCCTCCATGGAAAAATCAGTCAAGATATCCACATGTGTTTTTAGTAAACAAATTTTGGGACCTAA
TGCTTCAACTAACTCCAGTAATTCCTTGGTGGTACGAACATCCAATGAAGCACACAAGTTTGTTTGCTTT
TCGTGCATGATATTAAATAGCTTGGCAGCAACAGGACTAGGATGAGTAGCAGCACGTTCCTTATATGTAG
CTTTCGACATGATTTATCTTCGTTTCCTGCAGGTTTTTGTTCTGTGCAGTTGGGTTAAGAATACTGGGCA
ATTTCATGTTTCTTCAACACTACATATGCGTATATATACCAATCTAAGTCTGTGCTCCTTCCTTCGTTCT
TCCTTCTGTTCGGAGATTACCGAATCAAAAAAATTTCAAGGAAACCGAAATCAAAAAAAAGAATAAAAAA
AAAATGATGAATTGAAAAGGTGGTATGGTGCACTCTCAGTACAATCTGCTCTGATGCCGCATAGTTAAGC
CAGCCCCGACACCCGCCAACACCCGCTGACGCGCCCTGACGGGCTTGTCTGCTCCCGGCATCCGCTTACA
GACAAGCTGTGACCGTCTCCGGGAGCTGCATGTGTCAGAGGTTTTCACCGTCATCACCGAAACGCGCGAG
ACGAAGGGGCCTCGTGATACGCCTATTTTTATAGGTTAATGTCATGATAATAATGGTTTCTTAGACGGAT
CGCTTGCCTGTAACTTACACGCGCCTCGTATCTTTTAATGATGGAATAATTTGGGAATTTACTCTGTGTT
TATTTATTTTTATGTTTTGTATTTGGATTTTAGAAAGTAAATAAAGAAGGTAGAAGAGTTACGGAATGAA
GAAAAAAAAATAAACAAAGGTTTAAAAAATTTCAACAAAAAGCGTACTTTACATATATATTTATTAGACA
AGAAAAGCAGATTAAATAGATATACATTCGATTAACGATAAGTAAAATGTAAAATCACAGGATTTTCGTG
TGTGGTCTTCTACACAGACAAGATGAAACAATTCGGCATTAATACCTGAGAGCAGGAAGAGCAAGATAAA
AGGTAGTATTTGTTGGCGATCCCCCTAGAGTCTTTTACATCTTCGGAAAACAAAAACTATTTTTTCTTTA
ATTTCTTTTTTTACTTTCTATTTTTAATTTATATATTTATATTAAAAAATTTAAATTATAATTATTTTTA
TAGCACGTGATGAAAAGGACCCAGGTGGCACTTTTCGGGGAAATGTGCGCGGAACCCCTATTTGTTTATT
TTTCTAAATACATTCAAATATGTATCCGCTCATGAGACAATAACCCTGATAAATGCTTCAATAATATTGA
AAAAGGAAGAGTATGAGTATTCAACATTTCCGTGTCGCCCTTATTCCCTTTTTTGCGGCATTTTGCCTTC
CTGTTTTTGCTCACCCAGAAACGCTGGTGAAAGTAAAAGATGCTGAAGATCAGTTGGGTGCACGAGTGGG
TTACATCGAACTGGATCTCAACAGCGGTAAGATCCTTGAGAGTTTTCGCCCCGAAGAACGTTTTCCAATG
ATGAGCACTTTTAAAGTTCTGCTATGTGGCGCGGTATTATCCCGTATTGACGCCGGGCAAGAGCAACTCG
GTCGCCGCATACACTATTCTCAGAATGACTTGGTTGAGTACTCACCAGTCACAGAAAAGCATCTTACGGA
TGGCATGACAGTAAGAGAATTATGCAGTGCTGCCATAACCATGAGTGATAACACTGCGGCCAACTTACTT
CTGACAACGATCGGAGGACCGAAGGAGCTAACCGCTTTTTTGCACAACATGGGGGATCATGTAACTCGCC
TTGATCGTTGGGAACCGGAGCTGAATGAAGCCATACCAAACGACGAGCGTGACACCACGATGCCTGTAGC
AATGGCAACAACGTTGCGCAAACTATTAACTGGCGAACTACTTACTCTAGCTTCCCGGCAACAATTAATA
GACTGGATGGAGGCGGATAAAGTTGCAGGACCACTTCTGCGCTCGGCCCTTCCGGCTGGCTGGTTTATTG
CTGATAAATCTGGAGCCGGTGAGCGTGGGTCTCGCGGTATCATTGCAGCACTGGGGCCAGATGGTAAGCC
CTCCCGTATCGTAGTTATCTACACGACGGGGAGTCAGGCAACTATGGATGAACGAAATAGACAGATCGCT
GAGATAGGTGCCTCACTGATTAAGCATTGGTAACTGTCAGACCAAGTTTACTCATATATACTTTAGATTG
ATTTAAAACTTCATTTTTAATTTAAAAGGATCTAGGTGAAGATCCTTTTTGATAATCTCATGACCAAAAT
CCCTTAACGTGAGTTTTCGTTCCACTGAGCGTCAGACCCCGTAGAAAAGATCAAAGGATCTTCTTGAGAT
CCTTTTTTTCTGCGCGTAATCTGCTGCTTGCAAACAAAAAAACCACCGCTACCAGCGGTGGTTTGTTTGC
CGGATCAAGAGCTACCAACTCTTTTTCCGAAGGTAACTGGCTTCAGCAGAGCGCAGATACCAAATACTGT
TCTTCTAGTGTAGCCGTAGTTAGGCCACCACTTCAAGAACTCTGTAGCACCGCCTACATACCTCGCTCTG
CTAATCCTGTTACCAGTGGCTGCTGCCAGTGGCGATAAGTCGTGTCTTACCGGGTTGGACTCAAGACGAT
AGTTACCGGATAAGGCGCAGCGGTCGGGCTGAACGGGGGGTTCGTGCACACAGCCCAGCTTGGAGCGAAC
GACCTACACCGAACTGAGATACCTACAGCGTGAGCTATGAGAAAGCGCCACGCTTCCCGAAGGGAGAAAG
GCGGACAGGTATCCGGTAAGCGGCAGGGTCGGAACAGGAGAGCGCACGAGGGAGCTTCCAGGGGGAAACG
CCTGGTATCTTTATAGTCCTGTCGGGTTTCGCCACCTCTGACTTGAGCGTCGATTTTTGTGATGCTCGTC
AGGGGGGCGGAGCCTATGGAAA
