>Addgene plasmid #163584 | Dcp2C Δ5H-H1 | depositor partial sequence | sequence record 317006 | insert sequence
GAGCTCTCGTCGTAAGGCTGACACTGCAGAAGAAAAGTCATAATTTGAATACTAGCCGGTATGAAACTGT
GATTGATTAACCTGGGGTTACCTAAAGAGAACATAAGTAATACTCATGACAGAATCAAAACACAATACAA
AATTTATCCGAACCTCGGCCCGACTGCCGGCTCGCCGGGAAAGGGGACAACCGCTTCTATCCGTCGACTA
ACTTCATCGGCCCAATGGAAGCTATGATATGGGGATTTCCATTGAGCCGATAGCAATGTAGGGTAATACT
GTTGCGTATATAGTGATAGTTATTGAATTTTATTACCCTGCGGGAATATTGAGACATCACTAAGCACGAA
TTTTACGTCTGAGGAAAGTTGAATGATGGCAAAATAACCAGGAAAAACAAATATTGAATCCTTGTGAAGG
ATTCCACAGTTGTTTAATCCTCCTTAAGCTCACTTAGTATCAATTGTCTAAATAATATTGCTTTGAATCT
GAAAAAAATAAAAGTACCTTCGCATTAGACAATGCCTTCAATATTTCCATCTCTTTCTGAACCGTTTGCT
AACAATAAGAATGTTATACCACCTACTATGCCAATGGCTAACGTATTCATGTCAAATCCTCAATTGTTTG
CGACAATGAATGGCCAGCCTTTTGCACCTTTCCCATTTATGTTACCATTAACTAACAATAGTAATAGCGC
TAACCCTATTCCAACTCCGGTCCCCCCTAATTTTAATGCTCCTCCGAATCCGATGGCTTTTGGTGTTCCA
AACATGCATAACCTTTCTGGACCAGCAGTATCTCAACCGTTTTCCTTGCCTCCTGCTCCTTTACCGAGGG
ACTCTGGTTACAGCAGCTCCTCCGCTGCAGCGGCGGCAGCTGCAGCAGCTGCGGCAAAGCCTGACAGCAA
CGTGCAATCAAGCAAAAAGCCAAAGCTTAAAATCTTACAGAGAGGAACGGACTTGAATTCAATCAAGCAA
AACAATAATGATGAAACTGCTCATTCAAACGCTGCAGCTGCGGCAGCTGCGGCGGCAGCAGCAACATCAT
CGCAGAAGATACACGCTTCCAAACCAGATACTTCCTTTTTACCAAATGACTCCGTATCTGGTATACAAGA
TGCAGAATATGAAGATTTCGAGAGTAGTTCAGATGAAGAGGTGGAGACAGCTAGAGATGAAAGAAATTCA
TTGAATGTAGATATTGGGGTGAACGTTATGCCAAGCGAAAAAGACAGCCGAAGAAGTCAAAAGGAAAAAC
CAAGGAACGACGCAAGCAAAACAAACTTGAACGCTTCTGCAGAATCTAATAGTGTAGAATGGGGGCCTGG
TAAATCTTCACCCTCGACTCAGAGTAAACAGAATTCATCAGTAGGAATGCAGAATAAATATCGTCAAGAA
ATTCACATTGGTGATAGTGATGCATATGAAGTCTTCGAAAGCAGTTCTGACGAAGAAGATGGAAAAAAAT
TGGAAGAACTGGAACAAACTCAAGACAACTCCAAATTAATTAGCCAAGATATTTTAAAAGAGAACAATTT
CCAAGACGGTGAAGTGCCTCATAGAGATATGCCCACTGAAAGTAATAAATCTATAAACGAAACTGTCGGG
TTATCATCAACAACAAATACTGTAAAAAAGGTACCCGCAGCTGCAGCAGCAGCAGCAGCTGAAACCTTTG
CCAGTCTGGCGAATGATAAAAAAGCTTTTGATTCAAGCTCCAATGTGTCTTCATCAAAAGATTTATTACA
GATGCTAAGAAACCCAATTTCCTCTACTGTATCTTCAAATCAGCAATCACCAAAATCTCAACATCTAAGT
GGGGATGAAGAAATCATGATGATGTTGAAGAGGAATTCTGTGTCAAAACCTCAAAATAGCGAAGAAAATG
CATCAACTTCAAGTATAAACGATGCGAATGCAAGCGAACTTTTGGGAATGTTAAAACAAAAGGAAAAAGA
CATTACAGCACCAAAACAGCCCTATAATGTTGACTCATACTCGCAGAAAAATTCAGCTAAAGGAGCGGCG
GCTGCTGCGAAAAAGAACGACTCTACCGGGTACCCTCGCACTGAGGGTGGACCGTCAAGTGAAATGTCAA
CGTCAATGAAACGCAACGACGCTACAAATAATCAAGAATTAGATAAGAATTCAACAGAGTTATTAAACTA
CTTAAAGCCCAAGCCTCTTAATGATGGGTATGAGAATATTTCAAATAAGGACAGTTCTCATGAATTACTG
AATATATTGCATGGTAATAAAAACAGCAGCGCCTTCAATAATAATGTATATGCAACTGACGGATATTCCT
TGGCATCTGATAACAACGAAAATTCCTCAAATAAAGCAGCAGCTGCGGCGCAAAACAGGTCTAGTGCAAT
AAATGAGCCCAACTTCGACGTCCGTTCGAATGGAACTTCAGGGTCTAATGAATTATTAAGCATTTTGCAT
AGGAAGGAAGATCAATTGAAATCCTATGCGGAAGAACAATTGAAATTGTTGTTGGGTATCACTAAGGAGG
AGCGGATCC
